Addgene plasmid #82938: pDONR223_PCCB_WT_V5
Purpose: Gateway Donor vector containing PCCB, used as an over expression control for gene expression analysis. Part of the Target Accelerator Plasmid Collection.
Depositing lab: Jesse Boehm & Matthew Meyerson & David Root. Depositing organization: Broad Institute. Publication: High-throughput Phenotyping of Lung Cancer Somatic Mutations. Berger AH, Brooks AN, Wu X, Shrestha Y, Chouinard C, Piccioni F, Bagul M, Kamburov A, Imielinski M, Hogstrom L, Zhu C, Yang X, Pantel S, Sakai R, Watson J, Kaplan N, Campbell JD, Singh S, Root DE, Narayan R, Natoli T, Lahr DL, Tirosh I, Tamayo P, Getz G, Wong B, Doench J, Subramanian A, Golub TR, Meyerson M, Boehm JS. Cancer Cell. 2016 Aug 8;30(2):214-28. doi: 10.1016/j.ccell.2016.06.022. Epub 2016 Jul 28. PubMed 27478040.
Backbone
  Vector backbone: pDONR223
  Backbone manufacturer: Invitrogen
  Vector type: Gateway Entry vector
Growth in bacteria
  Bacterial resistance: Spectinomycin, 50 μg/mL
  Growth temperature: 37°C
  Growth strain: DH5alpha
  Copy number: High Copy
Gene/Insert
  Gene/Insert name: PCCB (alt name: NM_000532)
  Species: H. sapiens (human)
  Entrez Gene: PCCB
  Promoter: None
  Cloning method: Gateway Cloning
  Sequencing primers: 5′ M13pUC-fwd; 3′ M13-Rev
Terms and licenses: Academic/Nonprofit Terms; Industry Terms: Not Available to Industry
Depositor comments: Open state: NO stop codon immediately follows insert
How to cite: pDONR223_PCCB_WT_V5 was a gift from Jesse Boehm & Matthew Meyerson & David Root (Addgene plasmid # 82938 ; http://n2t.net/addgene:82938 ; RRID:Addgene_82938)
