[The description below was written by a language model from this plasmid's Addgene catalogue record and pLannotate feature annotations shown in this document.]
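Description:
pDONR223_PCCB_WT_V5 is a Gateway entry clone built on the Invitrogen pDONR223 backbone, carrying the wild-type human PCCB open reading frame (reference transcript NM_000532). PCCB encodes the beta subunit of propionyl-CoA carboxylase, a biotin-dependent mitochondrial enzyme that converts propionyl-CoA to methylmalonyl-CoA during catabolism of odd-chain fatty acids and several amino acids. The plasmid is about 4.4 kb and is maintained in E. coli at high copy through a ColE1/pUC-type origin. Selection is with spectinomycin, conferred by the aadA (SmR) aminoglycoside adenylyltransferase gene, which lies downstream of fragments annotated as a class 1 integron Pc promoter and a gentamicin resistance gene.

The coding sequence is flanked by attL recombination sites (annotated as attL3 upstream and attL2 downstream), which allow the insert to be moved by LR Clonase reaction into any compatible destination vector. The record lists no promoter for the insert, so the plasmid is a shuttle and storage clone rather than an expression construct. The rrnB T1 and T2 terminators upstream of the cassette insulate it from read-through transcription, and a T7 promoter sits just outside the downstream att site in the reverse orientation. The ORF is in the "open" configuration, with no stop codon immediately after the insert, so it can be fused in frame to a C-terminal tag supplied by the destination vector. The "V5" in the name presumably refers to this intended tagging, as no V5 feature is annotated in the entry clone itself. Short lacI and lacZα fragments are annotated upstream of the cassette. The clone belongs to the Target Accelerator Plasmid Collection and served as an overexpression control in gene expression analyses within a high-throughput study of lung cancer somatic mutations.
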