Features (pLannotate 1.2.2; 12 found; start..end, strand, type, name):
    433..525     +  CDS            lacI (fragment): lac repressor; lacI; The lac repressor binds to the lac operator to inhibit transcription in E. coli. This inhibition can be relieved by adding lactose or isopropyl-β-D-thiogalactopyranoside (IPTG).
    580..607     -  terminator     rrnB T2 terminator: transcription terminator T2 from the E. coli rrnB gene
    739..782     +  terminator     rrnB T1 terminator: Escherichia coli rrnB; transcription terminator T1 from the E. coli rrnB gene
    829..865     -  CDS            lacZα (fragment): LacZα fragment of β-galactosidase; lacZ fragment
    882..977     +  protein_bind   attL3: mutant version of attL; recombination site for the Gateway® LR reaction LR Clonase™
    980..2596    +  CDS            PCCB: PCCB_HUMAN - Experimental evidence at protein level: Swiss-Prot protein existence level 1. This is one of the 2 subunits of the biotin-dependent propionyl-CoA carboxylase (PCC), a mitochondrial enzyme involved in the catabolism of odd chain fatty acids, branched-chain amino acids isoleucine, threonine, methionine, and valine and other metabolites (PubMed:6765947, PubMed:15890657). Propionyl-CoA carboxylase catalyzes the carboxylation of propionyl-CoA/propanoyl-CoA to D-methylmalonyl- CoA/(S)-methylmalonyl-CoA (PubMed:6765947, PubMed:15890657). Within the holoenzyme, the alpha subunit catalyzes
   2598..2697    -  protein_bind   attL2: mutant version of attL; recombination site for the Gateway® LR reaction LR Clonase™
   2715..2733    -  promoter       T7 promoter: promoter for bacteriophage T7 RNA polymerase
   2923..2946    +  promoter       Pc promoter (fragment): intI1 (promoter lies within the coding sequence); class 1 integron promoter
   3122..3178    +  CDS            GmR (fragment): gentamycin acetyltransferase; aacC1; confers resistance to gentamycin
   3185..3976    +  CDS            SmR: aminoglycoside adenylyltransferase (Murphy, 1985); aadA; confers resistance to spectinomycin and streptomycin
   4069..250     +  rep_origin     ori (across the origin): high-copy-number ColE1/pMB1/pBR322/pUC origin of replication
>Addgene plasmid #82938 | pDONR223_PCCB_WT_V5 | addgene full sequence | sequence record 162405 | Addgene NGS result
GCCCAGCTTGGAGCGAACGACCTACACCGAACTGAGATACCTACAGCGTGAGCTATGAGAAAGCGCCACG
CTTCCCGAAGGGAGAAAGGCGGACAGGTATCCGGTAAGCGGCAGGGTCGGAACAGGAGAGCGCACGAGGG
AGCTTCCAGGGGGAAACGCCTGGTATCTTTATAGTCCTGTCGGGTTTCGCCACCTCTGACTTGAGCGTCG
ATTTTTGTGATGCTCGTCAGGGGGGCGGAGCCTATGGAAAAACGCCAGCAACGCGGCCTTTTTACGGTTC
CTGGCCTTTTGCTGGCCTTTTGCTCACATGTTCTTTCCTGCGTTATCCCCTGATTCTGTGGATAACCGTA
TTACCGCCTTTGAGTGAGCTGATACCGCTCGCCGCAGCCGAACGACCGAGCGCAGCGAGTCAGTGAGCGA
GGAAGCGGAAGAGCGCCCAATACGCAAACCGCCTCTCCCCGCGCGTTGGCCGATTCATTAATGCAGCTGG
CACGACAGGTTTCCCGACTGGAAAGCGGGCAGTGAGCGCAACGCAATTAATACGCGTACCGCTAGCCAGG
AAGAGTTTGTAGAAACGCAAAAAGGCCATCCGTCAGGATGGCCTTCTGCTTAGTTTGATGCCTGGCAGTT
TATGGCGGGCGTCCTGCCCGCCACCCTCCGGGCCGTTGCTTCACAACGTTCAAATCCGCTCCCGGCGGAT
TTGTCCTACTCAGGAGAGCGTTCACCGACAAACAACAGATAAAACGAAAGGCCCAGTCTTCCGACTGAGC
CTTTCGTTTTATTTGATGCCTGGCAGTTCCCTACTCTCGCGTTAACGCTAGCATGGATGTTTTCCCAGTC
ACGACGTTGTAAAACGACGGCCAGTCTTAAGCTCGGGCCCCAAATAATGATTTTATTTTGACTGATAGTG
ACCTGTTCGTTGCAACAAATTGATGAGCAATGCTTTTTTATAATGCCAACTTTGTACAAAAAAGTTGGCA
TGGCGGCGGCATTACGGGTGGCGGCGGTCGGGGCAAGGCTCAGCGTTCTGGCGAGCGGTCTCCGCGCCGC
GGTCCGCAGCCTTTGCAGCCAGGCCACCTCTGTTAACGAACGCATCGAAAACAAGCGCCGGACCGCGCTG
CTGGGAGGGGGCCAACGCCGTATTGACGCGCAGCACAAGCGAGGAAAGCTAACAGCCAGGGAGAGGATCA
GTCTCTTGCTGGACCCTGGCAGCTTTGTTGAGAGCGACATGTTTGTGGAACACAGATGTGCAGATTTTGG
AATGGCTGCTGATAAGAATAAGTTTCCTGGAGACAGCGTGGTCACTGGACGAGGCCGAATCAATGGAAGA
TTGGTTTATGTCTTCAGTCAGGATTTTACAGTTTTTGGAGGCAGTCTGTCAGGAGCACATGCCCAAAAGA
TCTGCAAAATCATGGACCAGGCCATAACGGTGGGGGCTCCAGTGATTGGGCTGAATGACTCTGGGGGAGC
ACGGATCCAAGAAGGAGTGGAGTCTTTGGCTGGCTATGCAGACATCTTTCTGAGGAATGTTACGGCATCC
GGAGTCATCCCTCAGATTTCTCTGATCATGGGCCCATGTGCTGGTGGGGCCGTCTACTCCCCAGCCCTAA
CAGACTTCACGTTCATGGTAAAGGACACCTCCTACCTGTTCATCACTGGCCCTGATGTTGTGAAGTCTGT
CACCAATGAGGATGTTACCCAGGAGGAGCTCGGTGGTGCCAAGACCCACACCACCATGTCAGGTGTGGCC
CACAGAGCTTTTGAAAATGATGTTGATGCCTTGTGTAATCTCCGGGATTTCTTCAACTACCTGCCCCTGA
GCAGTCAGGACCCGGCTCCCGTCCGTGAGTGCCACGATCCCAGTGACCGTCTGGTTCCTGAGCTTGACAC
AATTGTCCCTTTGGAATCAACCAAAGCCTACAACATGGTGGACATCATACACTCTGTTGTTGATGAGCGT
GAATTTTTTGAGATCATGCCCAATTATGCCAAGAACATCATTGTTGGTTTTGCAAGAATGAATGGGAGGA
CTGTTGGAATTGTTGGCAACCAACCTAAGGTGGCCTCAGGATGCTTGGATATTAATTCATCTGTGAAAGG
GGCTCGTTTTGTCAGATTCTGTGATGCATTCAATATTCCACTCATCACTTTTGTTGATGTCCCTGGCTTT
CTACCTGGCACAGCACAGGAATACGGGGGCATCATCCGGCATGGTGCCAAGCTTCTCTACGCATTTGCTG
AGGCAACTGTACCCAAAGTCACAGTCATCACCAGGAAGGCCTATGGAGGTGCCTATGATGTCATGAGCTC
TAAGCACCTTTGTGGTGATACCAACTATGCCTGGCCCACCGCAGAGATTGCAGTCATGGGAGCAAAGGGC
GCTGTGGAGATCATCTTCAAAGGGCATGAGAATGTGGAAGCTGCTCAGGCAGAGTACATCGAGAAGTTTG
CCAACCCTTTCCCTGCAGCAGTGCGAGGGTTTGTGGATGACATCATCCAACCTTCTTCCACACGTGCCCG
AATCTGCTGTGACCTGGATGTCTTGGCCAGCAAGAAGGTACAACGTCCTTGGAGAAAACATGCAAATATT
CCATTGTACCCAACTTTCTTGTACAAAGTTGGCATTATAAGAAAGCATTGCTTATCAATTTGTTGCAACG
AACAGGTCACTATCAGTCAAAATAAAATCATTATTTGCCATCCAGCTGATATCCCCTATAGTGAGTCGTA
TTACATGGTCATAGCTGTTTCCTGGCAGCTCTGGCCCGTGTCTCAAAATCTCTGATGTTACATTGCACAA
GATAAAAATATATCATCATGCCTCCTCTAGACCAGCCAGGACAGAAATGCCTCGACTTCGCTGCTACCCA
AGGTTGCCGGGTGACGCACACCGTGGAAACGGATGAAGGCACGAACCCAGTGGACATAAGCCTGTTCGGT
TCGTAAGCTGTAATGCAAGTAGCGTATGCGCTCACGCAACTGGTCCAGAACCTTGACCGAACGCAGCGGT
GGTAACGGCGCAGTGGCGGTTTTCATGGCTTGTTATGACTGTTTTTTTGGGGTACAGTCTATGCCTCGGG
CATCCAAGCAGCAAGCGCGTTACGCCGTGGGTCGATGTTTGATGTTATGGAGCAGCAACGATGTTACGCA
GCAGGGCAGTCGCCCTAAAACAAAGTTAAACATTATGAGGGAAGCGGTGATCGCCGAAGTATCGACTCAA
CTATCAGAGGTAGTTGGCGTCATCGAGCGCCATCTCGAACCGACGTTGCTGGCCGTACATTTGTACGGCT
CCGCAGTGGATGGCGGCCTGAAGCCACACAGTGATATTGATTTGCTGGTTACGGTGACCGTAAGGCTTGA
TGAAACAACGCGGCGAGCTTTGATCAACGACCTTTTGGAAACTTCGGCTTCCCCTGGAGAGAGCGAGATT
CTCCGCGCTGTAGAAGTCACCATTGTTGTGCACGACGACATCATTCCGTGGCGTTATCCAGCTAAGCGCG
AACTGCAATTTGGAGAATGGCAGCGCAATGACATTCTTGCAGGTATCTTCGAGCCAGCCACGATCGACAT
TGATCTGGCTATCTTGCTGACAAAAGCAAGAGAACATAGCGTTGCCTTGGTAGGTCCAGCGGCGGAGGAA
CTCTTTGATCCGGTTCCTGAACAGGATCTATTTGAGGCGCTAAATGAAACCTTAACGCTATGGAACTCGC
CGCCCGACTGGGCTGGCGATGAGCGAAATGTAGTGCTTACGTTGTCCCGCATTTGGTACAGCGCAGTAAC
CGGCAAAATCGCGCCGAAGGATGTCGCTGCCGACTGGGCAATGGAGCGCCTGCCGGCCCAGTATCAGCCC
GTCATACTTGAAGCTAGACAGGCTTATCTTGGACAAGAAGAAGATCGCTTGGCCTCGCGCGCAGATCAGT
TGGAAGAATTTGTCCACTACGTGAAAGGCGAGATCACCAAGGTAGTCGGCAAATAACCCTCGAGCCACCC
ATGACCAAAATCCCTTAACGTGAGTTACGCGTCGTTCCACTGAGCGTCAGACCCCGTAGAAAAGATCAAA
GGATCTTCTTGAGATCCTTTTTTTCTGCGCGTAATCTGCTGCTTGCAAACAAAAAAACCACCGCTACCAG
CGGTGGTTTGTTTGCCGGATCAAGAGCTACCAACTCTTTTTCCGAAGGTAACTGGCTTCAGCAGAGCGCA
GATACCAAATACTGTTCTTCTAGTGTAGCCGTAGTTAGGCCACCACTTCAAGAACTCTGTAGCACCGCCT
ACATACCTCGCTCTGCTAATCCTGTTACCAGTGGCTGCTGCCAGTGGCGATAAGTCGTGTCTTACCGGGT
TGGACTCAAGACGATAGTTACCGGATAAGGCGCAGCGGTCGGGCTGAACGGGGGGTTCGTGCACACA
