>Addgene plasmid #82938 | pDONR223_PCCB_WT_V5 | depositor partial sequence | sequence record 157664 | Insert sequence
ATGGCGGCGGCATTACGGGTGGCGGCGGTCGGGGCAAGGCTCAGCGTTCTGGCGAGCGGTCTCCGCGCCG
CGGTCCGCAGCCTTTGCAGCCAGGCCACCTCTGTTAACGAACGCATCGAAAACAAGCGCCGGACCGCGCT
GCTGGGAGGGGGCCAACGCCGTATTGACGCGCAGCACAAGCGAGGAAAGCTAACAGCCAGGGAGAGGATC
AGTCTCTTGCTGGACCCTGGCAGCTTTGTTGAGAGCGACATGTTTGTGGAACACAGATGTGCAGATTTTG
GAATGGCTGCTGATAAGAATAAGTTTCCTGGAGACAGCGTGGTCACTGGACGAGGCCGAATCAATGGAAG
ATTGGTTTATGTCTTCAGTCAGGATTTTACAGTTTTTGGAGGCAGTCTGTCAGGAGCACATGCCCAAAAG
ATCTGCAAAATCATGGACCAGGCCATAACGGTGGGGGCTCCAGTGATTGGGCTGAATGACTCTGGGGGAG
CACGGATCCAAGAAGGAGTGGAGTCTTTGGCTGGCTATGCAGACATCTTTCTGAGGAATGTTACGGCATC
CGGAGTCATCCCTCAGATTTCTCTGATCATGGGCCCATGTGCTGGTGGGGCCGTCTACTCCCCAGCCCTA
ACAGACTTCACGTTCATGGTAAAGGACACCTCCTACCTGTTCATCACTGGCCCTGATGTTGTGAAGTCTG
TCACCAATGAGGATGTTACCCAGGAGGAGCTCGGTGGTGCCAAGACCCACACCACCATGTCAGGTGTGGC
CCACAGAGCTTTTGAAAATGATGTTGATGCCTTGTGTAATCTCCGGGATTTCTTCAACTACCTGCCCCTG
AGCAGTCAGGACCCGGCTCCCGTCCGTGAGTGCCACGATCCCAGTGACCGTCTGGTTCCTGAGCTTGACA
CAATTGTCCCTTTGGAATCAACCAAAGCCTACAACATGGTGGACATCATACACTCTGTTGTTGATGAGCG
TGAATTTTTTGAGATCATGCCCAATTATGCCAAGAACATCATTGTTGGTTTTGCAAGAATGAATGGGAGG
ACTGTTGGAATTGTTGGCAACCAACCTAAGGTGGCCTCAGGATGCTTGGATATTAATTCATCTGTGAAAG
GGGCTCGTTTTGTCAGATTCTGTGATGCATTCAATATTCCACTCATCACTTTTGTTGATGTCCCTGGCTT
TCTACCTGGCACAGCACAGGAATACGGGGGCATCATCCGGCATGGTGCCAAGCTTCTCTACGCATTTGCT
GAGGCAACTGTACCCAAAGTCACAGTCATCACCAGGAAGGCCTATGGAGGTGCCTATGATGTCATGAGCT
CTAAGCACCTTTGTGGTGATACCAACTATGCCTGGCCCACCGCAGAGATTGCAGTCATGGGAGCAAAGGG
CGCTGTGGAGATCATCTTCAAAGGGCATGAGAATGTGGAAGCTGCTCAGGCAGAGTACATCGAGAAGTTT
GCCAACCCTTTCCCTGCAGCAGTGCGAGGGTTTGTGGATGACATCATCCAACCTTCTTCCACACGTGCCC
GAATCTGCTGTGACCTGGATGTCTTGGCCAGCAAGAAGGTACAACGTCCTTGGAGAAAACATGCAAATAT
TCCATTGTAA
